Addgene plasmid #51348: 3CLV
Depositing lab: Cheryl Arrowsmith. Depositing organization: University of Toronto.
Backbone
  Vector backbone: pET15-MHL
  Vector type: Bacterial Expression
Growth in bacteria
  Bacterial resistance: Ampicillin, 100 μg/mL
  Growth temperature: 37°C
  Growth strain: DH5alpha
  Copy number: Low Copy
Gene/Insert
  Gene/Insert name: 3CLV (alt name: PP-RAB5A)
  Mutation: Truncation: See Comments
  Promoter: T7
  Tag / fusion protein: His (N terminal on insert)
  Cloning method: Ligation Independent Cloning
  Sequencing primers: 5′ T7; 3′ T7-term
Terms and licenses: Academic/Nonprofit Terms; Industry Terms: Not Available to Industry
How to cite: 3CLV was a gift from Cheryl Arrowsmith (Addgene plasmid # 51348 ; http://n2t.net/addgene:51348 ; RRID:Addgene_51348)
