[The description below was written by a language model from this plasmid's Addgene catalogue record.]
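Description:
3CLV is a bacterial expression plasmid built on the pET15-MHL backbone, a pET-type vector designed for T7-driven protein production in E. coli. It carries ampicillin resistance for selection and is recorded as a low-copy plasmid; the record lists a standard cloning strain for propagation. As with other T7 promoter vectors, actual protein expression would require a host that supplies T7 RNA polymerase, although the record does not name an expression strain. No feature table is provided, so details such as the origin of replication, any lac operator or repressor elements, and the exact terminator are not stated, though the listed T7 and T7-terminator sequencing primers are consistent with an insert flanked by a T7 promoter and T7 terminator.

The insert is named 3CLV, with the alternative name PP-RAB5A, suggesting a Rab5A-related small GTPase coding sequence; the source species is not given in the record. The insert is a truncated form of the protein, but the boundaries of the truncation are referred to comments that are not included here, so the exact residues expressed cannot be stated. It was introduced by ligation-independent cloning and is fused to an N-terminal His tag, which allows purification of the recombinant protein by immobilised metal affinity chromatography. Whether a protease cleavage site separates the tag from the insert is not recorded. The overall design points to recombinant overexpression and purification of a defined protein fragment in bacteria, for example for biochemical or structural work, although the record does not explicitly state an intended application.
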