>Addgene plasmid #51348 | 3CLV | depositor partial sequence | sequence record 78249 | Insert sequence
ATGGAAAAGAAAAGTAGTTATAAAACAGTTTTATTAGGAGAATCATCAGTAGGAAAATCAAGTATAGTTT
TACGATTAACAAAAGATACTTTTCATGAGAATACTAACACAACAATAGGTGCATCTTTTTGTACATATGT
AGTAAATTTAAATGATATAAATATAAAGAATAATAGTAATAATGAAAAAAATAATAATATAAATTCAATA
AATGATGATAATAATGTTATTATAACAAATCAACATAATAATTATAATGAAAACTTATGTAATATAAAAT
TTGATATATGGGATACAGCTGGACAAGAAAGATATGCAAGTATTGTCCCACTATATTATAGAGGTGCTAC
TTGTGCTATAGTAGTTTTTGATATTAGCAATTCAAATACTTTAGATCGAGCTAAGACATGGGTTAATCAA
TTAAAAATTAGTAGTAACTATATTATTATTTTAGTTGCTAATAAAATAGATAAAAACAAATTCCAAGTTG
ATATATTAGAAGTACAAAAATATGCTCAAGACAATAATTTACTTTTTATTCAAACAAGTGCCAAAACTGG
AACAAACATAAAAAATATATTCTACATGCTTGCTGAAGAAATTTATAAAAATATTATAAAT
