>Addgene plasmid #51348 | 3CLV | addgene partial sequence | sequence record 79353 | T7 5'-TAATACGACTCACTATAGGG-3'
AATAATTTTGTTTAACTTTAAGAAGGAGATATACCATGCATCATCATCATCATCACAGCAGCGGCAGAGA
AAACTTGTATTTCCAGGGCATGGAAAAGAAAAGTAGTTATAAAACAGTTTTATTAGGAGAATCATCAGTA
GGAAAATCAAGTATAGTTTTACGATTAACAAAAGATACTTTTCATGAGAATACTAACACAACAATAGGTG
CATCTTTTTGTACATATGTAGTAAATTTAAATGATATAAATATAAAGAATAATAGTAATAATGAAAAAAA
TAATAATATAAATTCAATAAATGATGATAATAATGTTATTATAACAAATCAACATAATAATTATAATGAA
AACTTATGTAATATAAAATTTGATATATGGGATACAGCTGGACAAGAAAGATATGCAAGTATTGTCCCAC
TATATTATAGAGGTGCTACTTGTGCTATAGTAGTTTTTGATATTAGCAATTCAAATACTTTAGATCGAGC
TAAGACATGGGTTAATCAATTAAAAATTAGTAGTAACTATATTATTATTTTAGTTGCTAATAAAATAGAT
AAAAACAAATTCCAAGTTGATATATTAGAAGTACAAAAATATGCTCAAGACAATAATTTACTTTTTATTC
AAACAAGTGCCAAAACTGGAACAAACATAAAAAATATATTCTACATGCTTGCTGAAGAAATTTATAAAAA
TATTATAAATTGATGACGAAGCTTGCGGCCGCACTCGAGGATCCGGCTGCTAACAAAGCCCGAAAGGAAG
CTGAGTTGGCTGCTGCCACCGCTGAGCAATAACTAGCATAACCCCTTGGGGCCTCTAAACGGGTCTTGAG
GGGTTTTTTGCTGAAAGGAGGAACTATATCCGGATATCCCGCAAGAGGCCCGGCAGTACCGGCATAACCA
AGCCTATGCCTACAGCATCCAGGG
